>Addgene plasmid #88756 | pDONR223-ZNF804B | addgene full sequence | sequence record 447938 | Addgene NGS Result
CAAATAATGATTTTATTTTGACTGATAGTGACCTGTTCGTTGCAACAAATTGATGAGCAATGCTTTTTTA
TAATGCCAACTTTGTACAAAAAAGTTGGCACCATGGCTTGTTACCTGGTCATCAGTTCGAGACATCTCAG
CAATGGGCACTACCGGGGCATTAAAGGAGTCTTCAGGGGACCCCTGTGCAAGAACGGATCTCCCTCTCCG
GATTTTGCAGAAAAGAAGTCCACAGCAAAGGCCCTGGAAGATGTAAAGGCAAACTTTTACTGTGAATTAT
GTGACAAGCAGTATCACAAACACCAGGAGTTTGACAATCATATTAATTCTTATGACCATGCTCATAAGCA
GAGACTGAAAGAATTAAAGCAACGGGAATTTGCTCGAAATGTAGCTTCTAAGTCATGGAAAGATGAGAAA
AAACAAGAAAAAGCACTTAAACGACTTCATCAGCTGGCTGAGTTAAGGCAGCAATCTGAATGTGTTTCTG
GAAATGGACCAGCATACAAAGCCCCCAGGGTAGCCATAGAAAAGCAACTCCAGCAAGGAATTTTCCCCAT
TAAGAATGGCAGAAAGGTATCATGCATGAAGAGTGCTCTTCTCCTTAAAGGAAAAAATCTCCCCAGAATC
ATATCCGATAAACAGCGGTCCACCATGCCAAATCGACACCAATTACAATCAGACAGGCGTTGTTTGTTTG
GAAATCAGGTACTGCAAACATCTTCAGATCTCAGCAATGCAAATCACAGAACAGGAGTATCATTTACTTT
TTCCAAAAAAGTGCACCTAAAATTAGAATCTTCAGCATCAGTTTTCAGTGAGAACACAGAAGAAACCCAT
GATTGTAACAAGTCACCCATTTATAAAACAAAACAAACTGCAGATAAGTGCAAGTGCTGCAGGTTTGCAA
ATAAAGATACACACCTTACCAAGGAAAAAGAGGTAAATATCTCACCAAGCCATCTGGAAAGTGTTTTACA
CAATACCATCTCCATAAACTCTAAAATTTTGCAAGACAAACACGACTCTATTGATGAGACACTAGAAGAT
TCAATTGGCATTCATGCTTCATTCTCTAAATCTAACATTCATCTTTCAGATGTAGATTTTACTCCTACCA
GCAGAGAAAAAGAAACTAGAAATACATTGAAGAACACTTTAGAAAATTGTGTTAATCACCCATGCCAAGC
AAATGCTTCCTTCAGCCCACCAAACATTTACAACCATAGTGATGCCAGGATATCTGAATGCCTGGATGAG
TTTTCATCACTGGAGCCAAGTGAACAAAAGAGTACAGTGCATCTGAATCCAAATTCCAGAATAGAGAACA
GAGAAAAATCTTTAGATAAAACAGAAAGAGTTAGCAAAAATGTTCAAAGACTTGTAAAAGAAGCATGTAC
CCATAATGTGGCATCTAAACCACTACCTTTTCTCCACGTTCAAAGCAAGGATGGCCACACCACTCTTCAA
TGGCCTACGGAACTTCTGCTCTTTACAAAAACAGAACCCTGTATCTCTTATGGCTGCAACCCACTGTATT
TTGATTTTAAGCTTTCTCGGAACACAAAGGAAGACCACAATCTAGAGGACTTAAAAACAGAATTGGGTAA
GAAGCCCTTGGAATTGAAGACTAAAAGAGAGAGCCAAGTCTCAGGTTTAACTGAAGACCAACAAAAATTG
ATCCAAGAAGATTATCAATATCCGAAACCAAAGACGATGATAGCTAATCCGGATTGGGAAAAATTCCAGA
GGAAATATAATTTGGACTACAGTGATTCTGAGCCAAATAAGAGTGAATATACTTTCAGTGCAAATGATTT
GGAAATGAAAAATCCTAAAGTGCCTCTTTACCTCAACACATCTCTAAAGGATTGTGCTGGAAAGAATAAT
AGTAGTGAGAACAAACTTAAGGAAGCTTCAAGGGCCCATTGGCAAGGCTGCAGAAAGGCAGTTCTAAATG
ATATAGATGAGGACCTATCTTTTCCTTCCTACATCTCTAGGTTTAAAAAGCATAAATTGATTCCCTGCAG
TCCTCATTTGGAATTTGAAGATGAAAGACAATTCAACTGCAAGTCCAGTCCTTGTACAGTAGGGGGTCAC
AGTGACCATGGGAAAGACTTCAGTGTAATTTTGAAGAGTAACCACATCAGCATGACCAGCAAGGTTTCCG
GATGTGGAAACCAAAGATACAAGAGATACTCTCCACAGTCATGTTTGAGTAGATATTCTTCCTCTTTGGA
CACATCCCCTAGCAGCATGTCTAGCTTGAGAAGTACTTGTTCAAGTCATAGATTCAATGGTAATAGCAGA
GGTAATTTGCTCTGCTTCCATAAAAGAGAACACCACTCAGTTGAAAGGCACAAACGGAAATGTCTAAAGC
ACAACTGCTTCTACTTGTCTGATGATATAACAAAGAGCAGCCAAATGCAGTCTGAACCACAGAAAGAGAG
GAACTGCAAATTGTGGGAATCATTTAAAAATGAAAAATACTCAAAACGTAGATATTGTCACTGCAGAGAA
AGACAAAAACTGGGCAAAAATCAACAACAATTTTCAGGGCTAAAATCTACGAGAATCATCTATTGTGATT
CTAACTCACAGATTTCCTGTACTGGAAGCAGTAAAAAACCACCTAATTGCCAGGGAACTCAGCACGACAG
ATTGGACTCTTACTCAATAGAGAAAATGTATTACTTGAATAAAAGCAAGAGAAATCAAGAGTCTTTGGGC
AGCCCTCACATTTGTGATCTGGGAAAAGTCAGGCCCATGAAGTGTAACTCCGGGAATATCAGCTGCCTTC
TAAAGAACTGTTCCAGTGGCCCTTCAGAAACCACAGAATCAAACACTGCAGAAGGAGAGAGGACCCCTCT
AACAGCAAAAATCCTTTTAGAAAGAGTACAAGCCAAGAAATGTCAAGAACAATCAAGTAATGTTGAGATC
TCTTCAAACAGTTGTAAAAGTGAATTAGAGGCTCCTTCGCAAGTCCCATGCACAATTCAACTTGCACCAT
CAGGCTGTAACAGACAAGCATTGCCTTTGTCTGAAAAAATACAGTATGCAAGTGAGAGCAGAAATGATCA
AGACAGTGCAATTCCAAGGACTACGGAGAAAGACAAAAGCAAAAGTTCACACACAAATAATTTTACAATT
TTAGCAGACACTGATTGTGATAACCATCTTTCTAAAGGTATAATTCACCTAGTAACAGAGTCTCAGTCAC
TAAACATAAAAAGGGATGCAACAACAAAAGAACAATCAAAACCTTTAATTAGTGAAATCCAACCTTTTAT
TCAAAGCTGTGACCCAGTACCAAATGAATTCCCTGGTGCTTTTCCGTCTAATAAATATACTGGTGTGACT
GATTCAACAGAGACCCAAGAAGACCAAATAAATCTAGACTTACAGGATGTAAGCATGCATATAAATCATG
TAGAGGGAAATATAAACTCTTACTATGACAGAACTATGCAGAAACCTGACAAAGTCGAAGACGGATTAGA
AATGTGTCATAAATCTATCTCTCCCCCTTTAATTCAACAGCCCATAACATTTTCTCCTGACGAAATAGAT
AAATATAAGATCCTACAGCTACAAGCCCAGCAGCATATGCAGAAGCAACTCCTATCAAAGCATCTTCGAG
TTTTGCCTGCTGCAGGGCCTACTGCCTTCTCTCCGGCCTCAACCGTACAGACAGTTCCAGTTCACCAGCA
CACTTCTATCACCACCATCCACCACACGTTCCTGCAGCATTTTGCTGTTTCTGCTTCCTTAAGTTCTCAT
AGCAGTCACCTCCCTATTGCTCATCTACATCCTCTTTCACAGGCACATTTCAGTCCTATTTCATTTTCGA
CTCTGACTCCAACCATTATCCCTGCACACCCCACTTTCTTAGCAGGTCATCCCCTGCATTTAGTAGCTGC
TACCCCCTTCCACCCATCTCACATAACACTTCAGCCTCTGCCCCCTACAGCATTTATTCCTACATTGTTT
GGTCCTCACTTAAATCCAGCCACAACTTCTATCATCCACTTGAATCCTTTAATCCAACCAGTATTCCAAG
GTCAAGATTTTTGCCATCATTCTTGCTCTAGCCAGATGCAACAGCTAAATGAAGTGAAAGAGGCCTTAAA
TGTGTCCACACACTTGAACTTGCCAACTTTCTTGTACAAAGTTGGCATTATAAGAAAGCATTGCTTATCA
ATTTGTTGCAACGAACAGGTCACTATCAGTCAAAATAAAATCATTATTTGCCATCCAGCTGATATCCCCT
ATAGTGAGTCGTATTACATGGTCATAGCTGTTTCCTGGCAGCTCTGGCCCGTGTCTCAAAATCTCTGATG
TTACATTGCACAAGATAAAAATATATCATCATGCCTCCTCTAGACCAGCCAGGACAGAAATGCCTCGACT
TCGCTGCTACCCAAGGTTGCCGGGTGACGCACACCGTGGAAACGGATGAAGGCACGAACCCAGTGGACAT
AAGCCTGTTCGGTTCGTAAGCTGTAATGCAAGTAGCGTATGCGCTCACGCAACTGGTCCAGAACCTTGAC
CGAACGCAGCGGTGGTAACGGCGCAGTGGCGGTTTTCATGGCTTGTTATGACTGTTTTTTTGGGGTACAG
TCTATGCCTCGGGCATCCAAGCAGCAAGCGCGTTACGCCGTGGGTCGATGTTTGATGTTATGGAGCAGCA
ACGATGTTACGCAGCAGGGCAGTCGCCCTAAAACAAAGTTAAACATTATGAGGGAAGCGGTGATCGCCGA
AGTATCGACTCAACTATCAGAGGTAGTTGGCGTCATCGAGCGCCATCTCGAACCGACGTTGCTGGCCGTA
CATTTGTACGGCTCCGCAGTGGATGGCGGCCTGAAGCCACACAGTGATATTGATTTGCTGGTTACGGTGA
CCGTAAGGCTTGATGAAACAACGCGGCGAGCTTTGATCAACGACCTTTTGGAAACTTCGGCTTCCCCTGG
AGAGAGCGAGATTCTCCGCGCTGTAGAAGTCACCATTGTTGTGCACGACGACATCATTCCGTGGCGTTAT
CCAGCTAAGCGCGAACTGCAATTTGGAGAATGGCAGCGCAATGACATTCTTGCAGGTATCTTCGAGCCAG
CCACGATCGACATTGATCTGGCTATCTTGCTGACAAAAGCAAGAGAACATAGCGTTGCCTTGGTAGGTCC
AGCGGCGGAGGAACTCTTTGATCCGGTTCCTGAACAGGATCTATTTGAGGCGCTAAATGAAACCTTAACG
CTATGGAACTCGCCGCCCGACTGGGCTGGCGATGAGCGAAATGTAGTGCTTACGTTGTCCCGCATTTGGT
ACAGCGCAGTAACCGGCAAAATCGCGCCGAAGGATGTCGCTGCCGACTGGGCAATGGAGCGCCTGCCGGC
CCAGTATCAGCCCGTCATACTTGAAGCTAGACAGGCTTATCTTGGACAAGAAGAAGATCGCTTGGCCTCG
CGCGCAGATCAGTTGGAAGAATTTGTCCACTACGTGAAAGGCGAGATCACCAAGGTAGTCGGCAAATAAC
CCTCGAGCCACCCATGACCAAAATCCCTTAACGTGAGTTACGCGTCGTTCCACTGAGCGTCAGACCCCGT
AGAAAAGATCAAAGGATCTTCTTGAGATCCTTTTTTTCTGCGCGTAATCTGCTGCTTGCAAACAAAAAAA
CCACCGCTACCAGCGGTGGTTTGTTTGCCGGATCAAGAGCTACCAACTCTTTTTCCGAAGGTAACTGGCT
TCAGCAGAGCGCAGATACCAAATACTGTTCTTCTAGTGTAGCCGTAGTTAGGCCACCACTTCAAGAACTC
TGTAGCACCGCCTACATACCTCGCTCTGCTAATCCTGTTACCAGTGGCTGCTGCCAGTGGCGATAAGTCG
TGTCTTACCGGGTTGGACTCAAGACGATAGTTACCGGATAAGGCGCAGCGGTCGGGCTGAACGGGGGGTT
CGTGCACACAGCCCAGCTTGGAGCGAACGACCTACACCGAACTGAGATACCTACAGCGTGAGCTATGAGA
AAGCGCCACGCTTCCCGAAGGGAGAAAGGCGGACAGGTATCCGGTAAGCGGCAGGGTCGGAACAGGAGAG
CGCACGAGGGAGCTTCCAGGGGGAAACGCCTGGTATCTTTATAGTCCTGTCGGGTTTCGCCACCTCTGAC
TTGAGCGTCGATTTTTGTGATGCTCGTCAGGGGGGCGGAGCCTATGGAAAAACGCCAGCAACGCGGCCTT
TTTACGGTTCCTGGCCTTTTGCTGGCCTTTTGCTCACATGTTCTTTCCTGCGTTATCCCCTGATTCTGTG
GATAACCGTATTACCGCCTTTGAGTGAGCTGATACCGCTCGCCGCAGCCGAACGACCGAGCGCAGCGAGT
CAGTGAGCGAGGAAGCGGAAGAGCGCCCAATACGCAAACCGCCTCTCCCCGCGCGTTGGCCGATTCATTA
ATGCAGCTGGCACGACAGGTTTCCCGACTGGAAAGCGGGCAGTGAGCGCAACGCAATTAATACGCGTACC
GCTAGCCAGGAAGAGTTTGTAGAAACGCAAAAAGGCCATCCGTCAGGATGGCCTTCTGCTTAGTTTGATG
CCTGGCAGTTTATGGCGGGCGTCCTGCCCGCCACCCTCCGGGCCGTTGCTTCACAACGTTCAAATCCGCT
CCCGGCGGATTTGTCCTACTCAGGAGAGCGTTCACCGACAAACAACAGATAAAACGAAAGGCCCAGTCTT
CCGACTGAGCCTTTCGTTTTATTTGATGCCTGGCAGTTCCCTACTCTCGCGTTAACGCTAGCATGGATGT
TTTCCCAGTCACGACGTTGTAAAACGACGGCCAGTCTTAAGCTCGGGCCC
Features (pLannotate 1.2.2; 12 found; start..end, strand, type, name):
      2..97      +  protein_bind   attL3: mutant version of attL; recombination site for the Gateway® LR reaction LR Clonase™
    103..4149    +  CDS            ZNF804B: Z804B_HUMAN - Experimental evidence at transcript level: Swiss-Prot protein existence level 2. From Homo sapiens (Human).
   4154..4249    -  protein_bind   attL3: mutant version of attL; recombination site for the Gateway® LR reaction LR Clonase™
   4268..4286    -  promoter       T7 promoter: promoter for bacteriophage T7 RNA polymerase
   4476..4499    +  promoter       Pc promoter (fragment): intI1 (promoter lies within the coding sequence); class 1 integron promoter
   4675..4731    +  CDS            GmR (fragment): gentamycin acetyltransferase; aacC1; confers resistance to gentamycin
   4738..5529    +  CDS            SmR: aminoglycoside adenylyltransferase (Murphy, 1985); aadA; confers resistance to spectinomycin and streptomycin
   5622..6210    +  rep_origin     ori: high-copy-number ColE1/pMB1/pBR322/pUC origin of replication
   6393..6485    +  CDS            lacI (fragment): lac repressor; lacI; The lac repressor binds to the lac operator to inhibit transcription in E. coli. This inhibition can be relieved by adding lactose or isopropyl-β-D-thiogalactopyranoside (IPTG).
   6540..6567    -  terminator     rrnB T2 terminator: transcription terminator T2 from the E. coli rrnB gene
   6699..6742    +  terminator     rrnB T1 terminator: Escherichia coli rrnB; transcription terminator T1 from the E. coli rrnB gene
   6789..6825    -  CDS            lacZα (fragment): LacZα fragment of β-galactosidase; lacZ fragment
