[The description below was written by a language model from this plasmid's Addgene catalogue record and pLannotate feature annotations shown in this document.]
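Description:
pDONR223-ZNF804B is a Gateway entry-type clone built on the Invitrogen pDONR223 donor backbone and carrying the open reading frame of the human zinc finger protein ZNF804B. It is a bacterial cloning plasmid rather than an expression vector. It replicates in E. coli from a high-copy ColE1/pUC-type origin and is selected with spectinomycin through the aadA (SmR) aminoglycoside adenylyltransferase gene. That gene sits downstream of a fragment of the class 1 integron Pc promoter and a short remnant of a gentamicin resistance gene. The sequenced record is 6,840 nt, roughly consistent with a ~3 kb backbone plus the ~4 kb insert.

The ZNF804B coding sequence (about 4.05 kb) is flanked on both sides by attL recombination sites, both of which the automated annotation labels as an attL3 variant. These sites allow the ORF to be transferred by an LR Clonase reaction into any compatible Gateway destination vector. The last nucleotide of the stop codon has been removed, so the ORF reads through into the downstream recombination site and can receive C-terminal tags or fusion partners supplied by the destination vector. No eukaryotic promoter is present; the only promoter near the insert is a T7 promoter lying just outside the downstream attL site and oriented back towards it. rrnB T1 and T2 terminators lie upstream of the cassette and help insulate it from read-through transcription. Small lacI and lacZα fragments are backbone remnants.

The clone belongs to the ORFeome-derived subset of the Human TFome Collection, a library of human transcription factor ORFs assembled for cell fate engineering. It serves as a source plasmid for shuttling ZNF804B into expression vectors.
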