Addgene plasmid #88756: pDONR223-ZNF804B
Purpose: Donor Vector containing ZNF804B transcription factor, part of the Human TFome Collection
Depositing lab: Marc Vidal. Depositing organization: Dana-Farber Cancer Institute. Publication: A comprehensive library of human transcription factors for cell fate engineering. Ng AHM, Khoshakhlagh P, Rojo Arias JE, Pasquini G, Wang K, Swiersy A, Shipman SL, Appleton E, Kiaee K, Kohman RE, Vernet A, Dysart M, Leeper K, Saylor W, Huang JY, Graveline A, Taipale J, Hill DE, Vidal M, Melero-Martin JM, Busskamp V, Church GM. Nat Biotechnol. 2021 Apr;39(4):510-519. doi: 10.1038/s41587-020-0742-6. Epub 2020 Nov 30. PubMed 33257861.
Backbone
  Vector backbone: pDONR223
  Backbone manufacturer: Invitrogen
  Backbone size w/o insert (bp): 3000
  Vector type: Gateway Donor Vector
Growth in bacteria
  Bacterial resistance: Spectinomycin, 50 μg/mL
  Growth temperature: 37°C
  Growth strain: DH5alpha
  Copy number: High Copy
Gene/Insert
  Gene/Insert name: ZNF804B
  Species: H. sapiens (human)
  Insert size (bp): 4050
  Mutation: Last nucleotide of stop codon removed to allow for Gateway C-terminal fusions
  Entrez Gene: ZNF804B
  Cloning method: Gateway Cloning
  Sequencing primers: 5′ M13F(-21); 3′ M13R
Terms and licenses: Academic/Nonprofit Terms; Industry Terms: Not Available to Industry
Depositor comments: Represents the ORFeome subset of the TFome
How to cite: pDONR223-ZNF804B was a gift from Marc Vidal (Addgene plasmid # 88756 ; http://n2t.net/addgene:88756 ; RRID:Addgene_88756)
