>Addgene plasmid #88756 | pDONR223-ZNF804B | depositor partial sequence | sequence record 172360 | insert
ATGGCTTGTTACCTGGTCATCAGTTCGAGACATCTCAGCAATGGGCACTACCGGGGCATTAAAGGAGTCT
TCAGGGGACCCCTGTGCAAGAACGGATCTCCCTCTCCGGATTTTGCAGAAAAGAAGTCCACAGCAAAGGC
CCTGGAAGATGTAAAGGCAAACTTTTACTGTGAATTATGTGACAAGCAGTATCACAAACACCAGGAGTTT
GACAATCATATTAATTCTTATGACCATGCTCATAAGCAGAGACTGAAAGAATTAAAGCAACGGGAATTTG
CTCGAAATGTAGCTTCTAAGTCATGGAAAGATGAGAAAAAACAAGAAAAAGCACTTAAACGACTTCATCA
GCTGGCTGAGTTAAGGCAGCAATCTGAATGTGTTTCTGGAAATGGACCAGCATACAAAGCCCCCAGGGTA
GCCATAGAAAAGCAACTCCAGCAAGGAATTTTCCCCATTAAGAATGGCAGAAAGGTATCATGCATGAAGA
GTGCTCTTCTCCTTAAAGGAAAAAATCTCCCCAGAATCATATCCGATAAACAGCGGTCCACCATGCCAAA
TCGACACCAATTACAATCAGACAGGCGTTGTTTGTTTGGAAATCAGGTACTGCAAACATCTTCAGATCTC
AGCAATGCAAATCACAGAACAGGAGTATCATTTACTTTTTCCAAAAAAGTGCACCTAAAATTAGAATCTT
CAGCATCAGTTTTCAGTGAGAACACAGAAGAAACCCATGATTGTAACAAGTCACCCATTTATAAAACAAA
ACAAACTGCAGATAAGTGCAAGTGCTGCAGGTTTGCAAATAAAGATACACACCTTACCAAGGAAAAAGAG
GTAAATATCTCACCAAGCCATCTGGAAAGTGTTTTACACAATACCATCTCCATAAACTCTAAAATTTTGC
AAGACAAACACGACTCTATTGATGAGACACTAGAAGATTCAATTGGCATTCATGCTTCATTCTCTAAATC
TAACATTCATCTTTCAGATGTAGATTTTACTCCTACCAGCAGAGAAAAAGAAACTAGAAATACATTGAAG
AACACTTTAGAAAATTGTGTTAATCACCCATGCCAAGCAAATGCTTCCTTCAGCCCACCAAACATTTACA
ACCATAGTGATGCCAGGATATCTGAATGCCTGGATGAGTTTTCATCACTGGAGCCAAGTGAACAAAAGAG
TACAGTGCATCTGAATCCAAATTCCAGAATAGAGAACAGAGAAAAATCTTTAGATAAAACAGAAAGAGTT
AGCAAAAATGTTCAAAGACTTGTAAAAGAAGCATGTACCCATAATGTGGCATCTAAACCACTACCTTTTC
TCCACGTTCAAAGCAAGGATGGCCACACCACTCTTCAATGGCCTACGGAACTTCTGCTCTTTACAAAAAC
AGAACCCTGTATCTCTTATGGCTGCAACCCACTGTATTTTGATTTTAAGCTTTCTCGGAACACAAAGGAA
GACCACAATCTAGAGGACTTAAAAACAGAATTGGGTAAGAAGCCCTTGGAATTGAAGACTAAAAGAGAGA
GCCAAGTCTCAGGTTTAACTGAAGACCAACAAAAATTGATCCAAGAAGATTATCAATATCCGAAACCAAA
GACGATGATAGCTAATCCGGATTGGGAAAAATTCCAGAGGAAATATAATTTGGACTACAGTGATTCTGAG
CCAAATAAGAGTGAATATACTTTCAGTGCAAATGATTTGGAAATGAAAAATCCTAAAGTGCCTCTTTACC
TCAACACATCTCTAAAGGATTGTGCTGGAAAGAATAATAGTAGTGAGAACAAACTTAAGGAAGCTTCAAG
GGCCCATTGGCAAGGCTGCAGAAAGGCAGTTCTAAATGATATAGATGAGGACCTATCTTTTCCTTCCTAC
ATCTCTAGGTTTAAAAAGCATAAATTGATTCCCTGCAGTCCTCATTTGGAATTTGAAGATGAAAGACAAT
TCAACTGCAAGTCCAGTCCTTGTACAGTAGGGGGTCACAGTGACCATGGGAAAGACTTCAGTGTAATTTT
GAAGAGTAACCACATCAGCATGACCAGCAAGGTTTCCGGATGTGGAAACCAAAGATACAAGAGATACTCT
CCACAGTCATGTTTGAGTAGATATTCTTCCTCTTTGGACACATCCCCTAGCAGCATGTCTAGCTTGAGAA
GTACTTGTTCAAGTCATAGATTCAATGGTAATAGCAGAGGTAATTTGCTCTGCTTCCATAAAAGAGAACA
CCACTCAGTTGAAAGGCACAAACGGAAATGTCTAAAGCACAACTGCTTCTACTTGTCTGATGATATAACA
AAGAGCAGCCAAATGCAGTCTGAACCACAGAAAGAGAGGAACTGCAAATTGTGGGAATCATTTAAAAATG
AAAAATACTCAAAACGTAGATATTGTCACTGCAGAGAAAGACAAAAACTGGGCAAAAATCAACAACAATT
TTCAGGGCTAAAATCTACGAGAATCATCTATTGTGATTCTAACTCACAGATTTCCTGTACTGGAAGCAGT
AAAAAACCACCTAATTGCCAGGGAACTCAGCACGACAGATTGGACTCTTACTCAATAGAGAAAATGTATT
ACTTGAATAAAAGCAAGAGAAATCAAGAGTCTTTGGGCAGCCCTCACATTTGTGATCTGGGAAAAGTCAG
GCCCATGAAGTGTAACTCCGGGAATATCAGCTGCCTTCTAAAGAACTGTTCCAGTGGCCCTTCAGAAACC
ACAGAATCAAACACTGCAGAAGGAGAGAGGACCCCTCTAACAGCAAAAATCCTTTTAGAAAGAGTACAAG
CCAAGAAATGTCAAGAACAATCAAGTAATGTTGAGATCTCTTCAAACAGTTGTAAAAGTGAATTAGAGGC
TCCTTCGCAAGTCCCATGCACAATTCAACTTGCACCATCAGGCTGTAACAGACAAGCATTGCCTTTGTCT
GAAAAAATACAGTATGCAAGTGAGAGCAGAAATGATCAAGACAGTGCAATTCCAAGGACTACGGAGAAAG
ACAAAAGCAAAAGTTCACACACAAATAATTTTACAATTTTAGCAGACACTGATTGTGATAACCATCTTTC
TAAAGGTATAATTCACCTAGTAACAGAGTCTCAGTCACTAAACATAAAAAGGGATGCAACAACAAAAGAA
CAATCAAAACCTTTAATTAGTGAAATCCAACCTTTTATTCAAAGCTGTGACCCAGTACCAAATGAATTCC
CTGGTGCTTTTCCGTCTAATAAATATACTGGTGTGACTGATTCAACAGAGACCCAAGAAGACCAAATAAA
TCTAGACTTACAGGATGTAAGCATGCATATAAATCATGTAGAGGGAAATATAAACTCTTACTATGACAGA
ACTATGCAGAAACCTGACAAAGTCGAAGACGGATTAGAAATGTGTCATAAATCTATCTCTCCCCCTTTAA
TTCAACAGCCCATAACATTTTCTCCTGACGAAATAGATAAATATAAGATCCTACAGCTACAAGCCCAGCA
GCATATGCAGAAGCAACTCCTATCAAAGCATCTTCGAGTTTTGCCTGCTGCAGGGCCTACTGCCTTCTCT
CCGGCCTCAACCGTACAGACAGTTCCAGTTCACCAGCACACTTCTATCACCACCATCCACCACACGTTCC
TGCAGCATTTTGCTGTTTCTGCTTCCTTAAGTTCTCATAGCAGTCACCTCCCTATTGCTCATCTACATCC
TCTTTCACAGGCACATTTCAGTCCTATTTCATTTTCGACTCTGACTCCAACCATTATCCCTGCACACCCC
ACTTTCTTAGCAGGTCATCCCCTGCATTTAGTAGCTGCTACCCCCTTCCACCCATCTCACATAACACTTC
AGCCTCTGCCCCCTACAGCATTTATTCCTACATTGTTTGGTCCTCACTTAAATCCAGCCACAACTTCTAT
CATCCACTTGAATCCTTTAATCCAACCAGTATTCCAAGGTCAAGATTTTTGCCATCATTCTTGCTCTAGC
CAGATGCAACAGCTAAATGAAGTGAAAGAGGCCTTAAATGTGTCCACACACTTGAACTAA
